LOCUS       Exported 8323 bp ds-DNA circular SYN 13-MAY-2021
DEFINITION  3rd generation lentiviral gRNA plasmid targeting human NME7.
ACCESSION   .
VERSION     .
KEYWORDS    NME7 gRNA (BRDN0001146300)
SOURCE      synthetic DNA construct
  ORGANISM  synthetic DNA construct
REFERENCE   1 (bases 1 to 8323)
  AUTHORS   Doench JG, Fusi N, Sullender M, Hegde M, Vaimberg EW, Donovan KF,
            Smith I, Tothova Z, Wilen C, Orchard R, Virgin HW, Listgarten J,
            Root DE
  TITLE     Optimized sgRNA design to maximize activity and minimize off-target
            effects of CRISPR-Cas9.
  JOURNAL   Nat Biotechnol. 2016 Jan 18. doi: 10.1038/nbt.3437.
  PUBMED    26780180
REFERENCE   2 (bases 1 to 8323)
  AUTHORS   .
  TITLE     Direct Submission
  JOURNAL   Exported May 13, 2021 from SnapGene Server 1.1.58
            http://www.snapgene.com
FEATURES             Location/Qualifiers
     source          1..8323
                     /organism="synthetic DNA construct"
                     /mol_type="other DNA"
     promoter        87..1265
                     /label=EF-1-alpha promoter
                     /note="strong constitutive promoter for human elongation
                     factor EF-1-alpha"
     intron          318..1256
                     /label=EF-1-alpha intron A
                     /note="intron upstream of the start codon of human
                     EF-1-alpha"
     primer_bind     1213..1233
                     /label=EF1a-F
                     /note="Human elongation factor-1a promoter, forward primer"
     CDS             1278..1877
                     /codon_start=1
                     /gene="pac from Streptomyces alboniger"
                     /product="puromycin N-acetyltransferase"
                     /label=PuroR
                     /note="confers resistance to puromycin"
                     /translation="MTEYKPTVRLATRDDVPRAVRTLAAAFADYPATRHTVDPDRHIER
                     VTELQELFLTRVGLDIGKVWVADDGAAVAVWTTPESVEAGAVFAEIGPRMAELSGSRLA
                     AQQQMEGLLAPHRPKEPAWFLATVGVSPDHQGKGLGSAVVLPGVEAAERAGVPAFLETS
                     APRNLPFYERLGFTVTADVEVPEGPRTWCMTRKPGA"
     primer_bind     complement(1278..1297)
                     /label=Puro-R
                     /note="Puromycin resistance gene, reverse primer. Also
                     called puro-variant-R"
     primer_bind     1774..1794
                     /label=Puro-F
                     /note="Puromycin resistance gene, forward primer"
     misc_feature    1893..2481
                     /label=WPRE
                     /note="woodchuck hepatitis virus posttranscriptional
                     regulatory element"
     primer_bind     complement(1946..1966)
                     /label=WPRE-R
                     /note="WPRE, reverse primer"
     CDS             complement(2364..2375)
                     /codon_start=1
                     /product="Factor Xa recognition and cleavage site"
                     /label=Factor Xa site
                     /translation="IEGR"
     LTR             2553..2786
                     /label=3' LTR (Delta-U3)
                     /note="self-inactivating 3' long terminal repeat (LTR) from
                     HIV-1"
     polyA_signal    2864..2985
                     /label=SV40 poly(A) signal
                     /note="SV40 polyadenylation signal"
     primer_bind     complement(2901..2920)
                     /label=SV40pA-R
                     /note="SV40 polyA, reverse primer"
     primer_bind     2955..2974
                     /label=EBV-rev
                     /note="SV40 polyA terminator, reverse primer"
     rep_origin      3025..3160
                     /label=SV40 ori
                     /note="SV40 origin of replication"
     primer_bind     3087..3106
                     /label=SV40pro-F
                     /note="SV40 promoter/origin, forward primer"
     primer_bind     complement(3180..3199)
                     /label=T7
                     /note="T7 promoter, forward primer"
     promoter        complement(3181..3199)
                     /label=T7 promoter
                     /note="promoter for bacteriophage T7 RNA polymerase"
     primer_bind     complement(3209..3226)
                     /label=M13 Forward
                     /note="In lacZ gene. Also called M13-F20 or M13 (-21)
                     Forward"
     primer_bind     complement(3209..3225)
                     /label=M13 fwd
                     /note="common sequencing primer, one of multiple similar
                     variants"
     primer_bind     complement(3218..3240)
                     /label=M13/pUC Forward
                     /note="In lacZ gene"
     rep_origin      3367..3822
                     /direction=RIGHT
                     /label=f1 ori
                     /note="f1 bacteriophage origin of replication; arrow
                     indicates direction of (+) strand synthesis"
     primer_bind     complement(3454..3473)
                     /label=F1ori-R
                     /note="F1 origin, reverse primer"
     primer_bind     3664..3685
                     /label=F1ori-F
                     /note="F1 origin, forward primer"
     promoter        3848..3952
                     /gene="bla"
                     /label=AmpR promoter
     CDS             3953..4813
                     /codon_start=1
                     /gene="bla"
                     /product="beta-lactamase"
                     /label=AmpR
                     /note="confers resistance to ampicillin, carbenicillin, and
                     related antibiotics"
                     /translation="MSIQHFRVALIPFFAAFCLPVFAHPETLVKVKDAEDQLGARVGYI
                     ELDLNSGKILESFRPEERFPMMSTFKVLLCGAVLSRIDAGQEQLGRRIHYSQNDLVEYS
                     PVTEKHLTDGMTVRELCSAAITMSDNTAANLLLTTIGGPKELTAFLHNMGDHVTRLDRW
                     EPELNEAIPNDERDTTMPVAMATTLRKLLTGELLTLASRQQLIDWMEADKVAGPLLRSA
                     LPAGWFIADKSGAGERGSRGIIAALGPDGKPSRIVVIYTTGSQATMDERNRQIAEIGAS
                     LIKHW"
     primer_bind     complement(4171..4190)
                     /label=Amp-R
                     /note="Ampicillin resistance gene, reverse primer"
     rep_origin      4984..5572
                     /direction=RIGHT
                     /label=ori
                     /note="high-copy-number ColE1/pMB1/pBR322/pUC origin of
                     replication"
     primer_bind     5473..5492
                     /label=pBR322ori-F
                     /note="pBR322 origin, forward primer"
     primer_bind     5726..5743
                     /label=L4440
                     /note="L4440 vector, forward primer"
     protein_bind    5860..5881
                     /label=CAP binding site
                     /bound_moiety="E. coli catabolite activator protein"
                     /note="CAP binding activates transcription in the presence
                     of cAMP."
     promoter        5896..5926
                     /label=lac promoter
                     /note="promoter for the E. coli lac operon"
     protein_bind    5934..5950
                     /label=lac operator
                     /bound_moiety="lac repressor encoded by lacI"
                     /note="The lac repressor binds to the lac operator to
                     inhibit transcription in E. coli. This inhibition can be
                     relieved by adding lactose or
                     isopropyl-beta-D-thiogalactopyranoside (IPTG)."
     primer_bind     5939..5961
                     /label=M13/pUC Reverse
                     /note="In lacZ gene"
     primer_bind     5958..5974
                     /label=M13 rev
                     /note="common sequencing primer, one of multiple similar
                     variants"
     primer_bind     5958..5974
                     /label=M13 Reverse
                     /note="In lacZ gene. Also called M13-rev"
     primer_bind     5993..6013
                     /label=T3
                     /note="T3 promoter, forward primer"
     promoter        5995..6013
                     /label=T3 promoter
                     /note="promoter for bacteriophage T3 RNA polymerase"
     promoter        6041..6267
                     /label=RSV promoter
                     /note="Rous sarcoma virus enhancer/promoter"
     LTR             6268..6448
                     /label=5' LTR (truncated)
                     /note="truncated 5' long terminal repeat (LTR) from HIV-1"
     misc_feature    6495..6620
                     /label=HIV-1 Psi
                     /note="packaging signal of human immunodeficiency virus
                     type 1"
     misc_feature    7113..7346
                     /label=RRE
                     /note="The Rev response element (RRE) of HIV-1 allows for
                     Rev-dependent mRNA export from the nucleus to the
                     cytoplasm."
     CDS             7531..7575
                     /codon_start=1
                     /product="antigenic peptide corresponding to amino acids
                     655 to 669 of the HIV envelope protein gp41 (Lutje Hulsik
                     et al., 2013)"
                     /label=gp41 peptide
                     /note="recognized by the 2H10 single-chain llama nanobody"
                     /translation="KNEQELLELDKWASL"
     promoter        7753..7993
                     /label=U6 promoter
                     /note="RNA polymerase III promoter for human U6 snRNA"
     primer_bind     7753..7773
                     /label=hU6-F
                     /note="Human U6 promoter, forward primer"
     primer_bind     7924..7943
                     /label=LKO.1 5'
                     /note="Human U6 promoter, forward primer"
     misc_RNA        8023..8098
                     /label=gRNA scaffold
                     /note="guide RNA scaffold for the Streptococcus pyogenes
                     CRISPR/Cas9 system"
     misc_feature    8154..8271
                     /label=cPPT/CTS
                     /note="central polypurine tract and central termination
                     sequence of HIV-1"
ORIGIN
        1 cccgggtgca aagatggata aagttttaaa cagagaggaa tctttgcagc taatggacct
       61 tctaggtctt gaaaggagtg ggaattggct ccggtgcccg tcagtgggca gagcgcacat
      121 cgcccacagt ccccgagaag ttggggggag gggtcggcaa ttgatccggt gcctagagaa
      181 ggtggcgcgg ggtaaactgg gaaagtgatg tcgtgtactg gctccgcctt tttcccgagg
      241 gtgggggaga accgtatata agtgcagtag tcgccgtgaa cgttcttttt cgcaacgggt
      301 ttgccgccag aacacaggta agtgccgtgt gtggttcccg cgggcctggc ctctttacgg
      361 gttatggccc ttgcgtgcct tgaattactt ccacctggct gcagtacgtg attcttgatc
      421 ccgagcttcg ggttggaagt gggtgggaga gttcgaggcc ttgcgcttaa ggagcccctt
      481 cgcctcgtgc ttgagttgag gcctggcctg ggcgctgggg ccgccgcgtg cgaatctggt
      541 ggcaccttcg cgcctgtctc gctgctttcg ataagtctct agccatttaa aatttttgat
      601 gacctgctgc gacgcttttt ttctggcaag atagtcttgt aaatgcgggc caagatctgc
      661 acactggtat ttcggttttt ggggccgcgg gcggcgacgg ggcccgtgcg tcccagcgca
      721 catgttcggc gaggcggggc ctgcgagcgc ggccaccgag aatcggacgg gggtagtctc
      781 aagctggccg gcctgctctg gtgcctggcc tcgcgccgcc gtgtatcgcc ccgccctggg
      841 cggcaaggct ggcccggtcg gcaccagttg cgtgagcgga aagatggccg cttcccggcc
      901 ctgctgcagg gagctcaaaa tggaggacgc ggcgctcggg agagcgggcg ggtgagtcac
      961 ccacacaaag gaaaagggcc tttccgtcct cagccgtcgc ttcatgtgac tccacggagt
     1021 accgggcgcc gtccaggcac ctcgattagt tctcgagctt ttggagtacg tcgtctttag
     1081 gttgggggga ggggttttat gcgatggagt ttccccacac tgagtgggtg gagactgaag
     1141 ttaggccagc ttggcacttg atgtaattct ccttggaatt tgcccttttt gagtttggat
     1201 cttggttcat tctcaagcct cagacagtgg ttcaaagttt ttttcttcca tttcaggtgt
     1261 cgtgacgtac ggccaccatg accgagtaca agcccacggt gcgcctcgcc acccgcgacg
     1321 acgtccccag ggccgtacgc accctcgccg ccgcgttcgc cgactacccc gccacgcgcc
     1381 acaccgtcga tccggaccgc cacatcgagc gggtcaccga gctgcaagaa ctcttcctca
     1441 cgcgcgtcgg gctcgacatc ggcaaggtgt gggtcgcgga cgacggcgcc gccgtggcgg
     1501 tctggaccac gccggagagc gtcgaagcgg gggcggtgtt cgccgagatc ggcccgcgca
     1561 tggccgagtt gagcggttcc cggctggccg cgcagcaaca gatggaaggc ctcctggcgc
     1621 cgcaccggcc caaggagccc gcgtggttcc tggccaccgt cggagtctcg cccgaccacc
     1681 agggcaaggg tctgggcagc gccgtcgtgc tccccggagt ggaggcggcc gagcgcgccg
     1741 gggtgcccgc cttcctggag acctccgcgc cccgcaacct ccccttctac gagcggctcg
     1801 gcttcaccgt caccgccgac gtcgaggtgc ccgaaggacc gcgcacctgg tgcatgaccc
     1861 gcaagcccgg tgcctgaacg cgttaagtcg acaatcaacc tctggattac aaaatttgtg
     1921 aaagattgac tggtattctt aactatgttg ctccttttac gctatgtgga tacgctgctt
     1981 taatgccttt gtatcatgct attgcttccc gtatggcttt cattttctcc tccttgtata
     2041 aatcctggtt gctgtctctt tatgaggagt tgtggcccgt tgtcaggcaa cgtggcgtgg
     2101 tgtgcactgt gtttgctgac gcaaccccca ctggttgggg cattgccacc acctgtcagc
     2161 tcctttccgg gactttcgct ttccccctcc ctattgccac ggcggaactc atcgccgcct
     2221 gccttgcccg ctgctggaca ggggctcggc tgttgggcac tgacaattcc gtggtgttgt
     2281 cggggaaatc atcgtccttt ccttggctgc tcgcctgtgt tgccacctgg attctgcgcg
     2341 ggacgtcctt ctgctacgtc ccttcggccc tcaatccagc ggaccttcct tcccgcggcc
     2401 tgctgccggc tctgcggcct cttccgcgtc ttcgccttcg ccctcagacg agtcggatct
     2461 ccctttgggc cgcctccccg cgtcgacttt aagaccaatg acttacaagg cagctgtaga
     2521 tcttagccac tttttaaaag aaaagggggg actggaaggg ctaattcact cccaacgaag
     2581 acaagatctg ctttttgctt gtactgggtc tctctggtta gaccagatct gagcctggga
     2641 gctctctggc taactaggga acccactgct taagcctcaa taaagcttgc cttgagtgct
     2701 tcaagtagtg tgtgcccgtc tgttgtgtga ctctggtaac tagagatccc tcagaccctt
     2761 ttagtcagtg tggaaaatct ctagcagtac gtatagtagt tcatgtcatc ttattattca
     2821 gtatttataa cttgcaaaga aatgaatatc agagagtgag aggaacttgt ttattgcagc
     2881 ttataatggt tacaaataaa gcaatagcat cacaaatttc acaaataaag catttttttc
     2941 actgcattct agttgtggtt tgtccaaact catcaatgta tcttatcatg tctggctcta
     3001 gctatcccgc ccctaactcc gcccatcccg cccctaactc cgcccagttc cgcccattct
     3061 ccgccccatg gctgactaat tttttttatt tatgcagagg ccgaggccgc ctcggcctct
     3121 gagctattcc agaagtagtg aggaggcttt tttggaggcc tagggacgta cccaattcgc
     3181 cctatagtga gtcgtattac gcgcgctcac tggccgtcgt tttacaacgt cgtgactggg
     3241 aaaaccctgg cgttacccaa cttaatcgcc ttgcagcaca tccccctttc gccagctggc
     3301 gtaatagcga agaggcccgc accgatcgcc cttcccaaca gttgcgcagc ctgaatggcg
     3361 aatgggnnnn nnnnnnnnnn nnnnnnnnnn nnnnnnnnnn nnnnnnnnnn nnnnnnnnnn
     3421 nnnnnnnnnn nnnnnnnnnn nnnnnnnnnn nnnnnnnnnn nnnnnnnnnn nnnnnnnnnn
     3481 nnnnnnnnnn cnnnnnnnnn nnnnnnnnnn nnnnnnnnnn nnnnnnnnnn nnnnnnnnnn
     3541 nnnnnnnnnn nnnnnnnnnn nnnnnnnnnn nnnnnnnnnn nnannnnnnn nnnnnnnnnn
     3601 nnnnnnnnnn nnnnnnnnnn nnnnnnnnnn nncctttgac gttggagtcc acgttcttta
     3661 atagtggact cttgttccaa actggaacaa cactcaaccc tatctcggtc tattcttttg
     3721 atttataagg gattttgccg atttcggcct attggttaaa aaatgagctg atttaacaaa
     3781 aatttaacgc gaattttaac aaaatattaa cgcttacaat ttaggtggca cttttcgggg
     3841 aaatgtgcgc ggaaccccta tttgtttatt tttctaaata cattcaaata tgtatccgct
     3901 catgagacaa taaccctgat aaatgcttca ataatattga aaaaggaaga gtatgagtat
     3961 tcaacatttc cgtgtcgccc ttattccctt ttttgcggca ttttgccttc ctgtttttgc
     4021 tcacccagaa acgctggtga aagtaaaaga tgctgaagat cagttgggtg cacgagtggg
     4081 ttacatcgaa ctggatctca acagcggtaa gatccttgag agttttcgcc ccgaagaacg
     4141 ttttccaatg atgagcactt ttaaagttct gctatgtggc gcggtattat cccgtattga
     4201 cgccgggcaa gagcaactcg gtcgccgcat acactattct cagaatgact tggttgagta
     4261 ctcaccagtc acagaaaagc atcttacgga tggcatgaca gtaagagaat tatgcagtgc
     4321 tgccataacc atgagtgata acactgcggc caacttactt ctgacaacga tcggaggacc
     4381 gaaggagcta accgcttttt tgcacaacat gggggatcat gtaactcgcc ttgatcgttg
     4441 ggaaccggag ctgaatgaag ccataccaaa cgacgagcgt gacaccacga tgcctgtagc
     4501 aatggcaaca acgttgcgca aactattaac tggcgaacta cttactctag cttcccggca
     4561 acaattaata gactggatgg aggcggataa agttgcagga ccacttctgc gctcggccct
     4621 tccggctggc tggtttattg ctgataaatc tggagccggt gagcgtgggt ctcgcggtat
     4681 cattgcagca ctggggccag atggtaagcc ctcccgtatc gtagttatct acacgacggg
     4741 gagtcaggca actatggatg aacgaaatag acagatcgct gagataggtg cctcactgat
     4801 taagcattgg taactgtcag accaagttta ctcatatata ctttagattg atttaaaact
     4861 tcatttttaa tttaaaagga tctaggtgaa gatccttttt gataatctca tgaccaaaat
     4921 cccttaacgt gagttttcgt tccactgagc gtcagacccc gtagaaaaga tcaaaggatc
     4981 ttcttgagat cctttttttc tgcgcgtaat ctgctgcttg caaacaaaaa aaccaccgct
     5041 accagcggtg gtttgtttgc cggatcaaga gctaccaact ctttttccga aggtaactgg
     5101 cttcagcaga gcgcagatac caaatactgt tcttctagtg tagccgtagt taggccacca
     5161 cttcaagaac tctgtagcac cgcctacata cctcgctctg ctaatcctgt taccagtggc
     5221 tgctgccagt ggcgataagt cgtgtcttac cgggttggac tcaagacgat agttaccgga
     5281 taaggcgcag cggtcgggct gaacgggggg ttcgtgcaca cagcccagct tggagcgaac
     5341 gacctacacc gaactgagat acctacagcg tgagctatga gaaagcgcca cgcttcccga
     5401 agggagaaag gcggacaggt atccggtaag cggcagggtc ggaacaggag agcgcacgag
     5461 ggagcttcca gggggaaacg cctggtatct ttatagtcct gtcgggtttc gccacctctg
     5521 acttgagcgt cgatttttgt gatgctcgtc aggggggcgg agcctatgga aaaacgccag
     5581 caacgcggcc tttttacggt tcctggcctt ttgctggcct tttgctcaca tgttctttcc
     5641 tgcgttatcc cctgattctg tggataaccg tattaccgcc tttgagtgag ctgataccgc
     5701 tcgccgcagc cgaacgaccg agcgcagcga gtcagtgagc gaggaagcgg aagagcgccc
     5761 aatacgcaaa ccgcctctcc ccgcgcgttg gccgattcat taatgcagct ggcacgacag
     5821 gtttcccgac tggaaagcgg gcagtgagcg caacgcaatt aatgtgagtt agctcactca
     5881 ttaggcaccc caggctttac actttatgct tccggctcgt atgttgtgtg gaattgtgag
     5941 cggataacaa tttcacacag gaaacagcta tgaccatgat tacgccaagc gcgcaattaa
     6001 ccctcactaa agggaacaaa agctggagct gcaagcttaa tgtagtctta tgcaatactc
     6061 ttgtagtctt gcaacatggt aacgatgagt tagcaacatg ccttacaagg agagaaaaag
     6121 caccgtgcat gccgattggt ggaagtaagg tggtacgatc gtgccttatt aggaaggcaa
     6181 cagacgggtc tgacatggat tggacgaacc actgaattgc cgcattgcag agatattgta
     6241 tttaagtgcc tagctcgata cataaacggg tctctctggt tagaccagat ctgagcctgg
     6301 gagctctctg gctaactagg gaacccactg cttaagcctc aataaagctt gccttgagtg
     6361 cttcaagtag tgtgtgcccg tctgttgtgt gactctggta actagagatc cctcagaccc
     6421 ttttagtcag tgtggaaaat ctctagcagt ggcgcccgaa cagggacttg aaagcgaaag
     6481 ggaaaccaga ggagctctct cgacgcagga ctcggcttgc tgaagcgcgc acggcaagag
     6541 gcgaggggcg gcgactggtg agtacgccaa aaattttgac tagcggaggc tagaaggaga
     6601 gagatgggtg cgagagcgtc agtattaagc gggggagaat tagatcgcga tgggaaaaaa
     6661 ttcggttaag gccaggggga aagaaaaaat ataaattaaa acatatagta tgggcaagca
     6721 gggagctaga acgattcgca gttaatcctg gcctgttaga aacatcagaa ggctgtagac
     6781 aaatactggg acagctacaa ccatcccttc agacaggatc agaagaactt agatcattat
     6841 ataatacagt agcaaccctc tattgtgtgc atcaaaggat agagataaaa gacaccaagg
     6901 aagctttaga caagatagag gaagagcaaa acaaaagtaa gaccaccgca cagcaagcgg
     6961 ccgctgatct tcagacctgg aggaggagat atgagggaca attggagaag tgaattatat
     7021 aaatataaag tagtaaaaat tgaaccatta ggagtagcac ccaccaaggc aaagagaaga
     7081 gtggtgcaga gagaaaaaag agcagtggga ataggagctt tgttccttgg gttcttggga
     7141 gcagcaggaa gcactatggg cgcagcgtca atgacgctga cggtacaggc cagacaatta
     7201 ttgtctggta tagtgcagca gcagaacaat ttgctgaggg ctattgaggc gcaacagcat
     7261 ctgttgcaac tcacagtctg gggcatcaag cagctccagg caagaatcct ggctgtggaa
     7321 agatacctaa aggatcaaca gctcctgggg atttggggtt gctctggaaa actcatttgc
     7381 accactgctg tgccttggaa tgctagttgg agtaataaat ctctggaaca gatttggaat
     7441 cacacgacct ggatggagtg ggacagagaa attaacaatt acacaagctt aatacactcc
     7501 ttaattgaag aatcgcaaaa ccagcaagaa aagaatgaac aagaattatt ggaattagat
     7561 aaatgggcaa gtttgtggaa ttggtttaac ataacaaatt ggctgtggta tataaaatta
     7621 ttcataatga tagtaggagg cttggtaggt ttaagaatag tttttgctgt actttctata
     7681 gtgaatagag ttaggcaggg atattcacca ttatcgtttc agacccacct cccaaccccg
     7741 aggggaccca gagagggcct atttcccatg attccttcat atttgcatat acgatacaag
     7801 gctgttagag agataattag aattaatttg actgtaaaca caaagatatt agtacaaaat
     7861 acgtgacgta gaaagtaata atttcttggg tagtttgcag ttttaaaatt atgttttaaa
     7921 atggactatc atatgcttac cgtaacttga aagtatttcg atttcttggc tttatatatc
     7981 ttgtggaaag gacgaaacac cgactggtat taattgacta tggttttaga gctagaaata
     8041 gcaagttaaa ataaggctag tccgttatca acttgaaaaa gtggcaccga gtcggtgctt
     8101 ttttaagctt ggcgtaacta gatcttgaga caaatggcag tattcatcca caattttaaa
     8161 agaaaagggg ggattggggg gtacagtgca ggggaaagaa tagtagacat aatagcaaca
     8221 gacatacaaa ctaaagaatt acaaaaacaa attacaaaaa ttcaaaattt tcgggtttat
     8281 tacagggaca gcagagatcc actttggcgc cggctcgagg ggg
//
