[The description below was written by a language model from this plasmid's Addgene catalogue record and the feature table of its GenBank file.]
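Description:
NME7 gRNA (BRDN0001146300) is a third-generation lentiviral guide RNA plasmid built on the lentiGuide-Puro backbone and designed to target human NME7 (also known as NDK7 or nm23-H7) for CRISPR-Cas9 editing. The 8.3 kb circular construct is propagated in E. coli through a high-copy ColE1/pUC-type origin with ampicillin selection from the beta-lactamase gene. The backbone also carries an f1 origin, an SV40 origin and residual lac, T7 and T3 promoter elements from the cloning vector.

The lentiviral transfer cassette begins with an RSV promoter fused to a truncated HIV-1 5' LTR, which drives Tat-independent production of the viral genomic RNA in packaging cells. This is followed by the Psi packaging signal and the Rev response element for nuclear export of the unspliced transcript. A human U6 RNA polymerase III promoter then expresses the NME7-specific spacer joined to the Streptococcus pyogenes gRNA scaffold, with the cPPT/CTS element, which aids nuclear import of the viral genome, lying just downstream. A separate EF-1-alpha promoter, including its intron A, drives puromycin N-acetyltransferase so that transduced mammalian cells can be selected with puromycin, and a WPRE enhances transcript expression. The cassette ends in a U3-deleted, self-inactivating 3' LTR, followed by an SV40 polyadenylation signal.

The plasmid does not encode Cas9, so it is meant to be used alongside a separate Cas9 vector such as lentiCas9-Blast or in cells that already express Cas9. The guide was designed against two NME7 reference transcripts and belongs to a human kinome gRNA collection associated with work on optimized sgRNA design, making it suited to NME7 knockout studies.
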