Addgene plasmid #76497: NME7 gRNA (BRDN0001146300)
Purpose: 3rd generation lentiviral gRNA plasmid targeting human NME7
Depositing lab: John Doench & David Root. Depositing organization: Broad Institute. Publication: Optimized sgRNA design to maximize activity and minimize off-target effects of CRISPR-Cas9. Doench JG, Fusi N, Sullender M, Hegde M, Vaimberg EW, Donovan KF, Smith I, Tothova Z, Wilen C, Orchard R, Virgin HW, Listgarten J, Root DE. Nat Biotechnol. 2016 Jan 18. doi: 10.1038/nbt.3437. PubMed 26780180.
Backbone
  Vector backbone: lentiGuide-Puro
  Backbone manufacturer: Zhang Lab (Addgene plasmid # 52963)
  Vector type: Mammalian Expression, Lentiviral, CRISPR
  Selectable markers: Puromycin
Growth in bacteria
  Bacterial resistance: Ampicillin, 100 μg/mL
  Growth temperature: 37°C
  Growth strain: DH5alpha
  Copy number: High Copy
Gene/Insert
  Gene/Insert name: NME7 (alt names: NME7; NM_013330.4)
  gRNA/shRNA sequence: ACTGGTATTAATTGACTATG
  Species: H. sapiens (human)
  Entrez Gene: NME7 (a.k.a. CFAP67, MN23H7, NDK 7, NDK7, nm23-H7)
  Promoter: hU6
  Cloning method: Unknown
  Sequencing primers: 5′ U6-F; 3′ pS2-R
Terms and licenses: Academic/Nonprofit Terms; Industry Terms: Not Available to Industry
Depositor comments: The gRNA was designed to target the following Genbank reference sequence(s): NM_013330.4,NM_197972.2. Note that this plasmid does NOT contain Cas9. It should be used in conjunction with lentiCas9-Blast (Addgene #52962) or otherwise with cell lines already expressing Cas9. Browse the full kinome gRNA library at http://www.addgene.org/pooled-library/broadgpp-human-kinome/ or visit http://www.broadinstitute.org/rnai/public/ for detailed protocols and information.
How to cite: NME7 gRNA (BRDN0001146300) was a gift from John Doench & David Root (Addgene plasmid # 76497 ; http://n2t.net/addgene:76497 ; RRID:Addgene_76497)
