>Addgene plasmid #76497 | NME7 gRNA (BRDN0001146300) | depositor partial sequence | sequence record 143957 | Target Sequence
ACTGGTATTAATTGACTATG
