>Addgene plasmid #76497 | NME7 gRNA (BRDN0001146300) | addgene partial sequence | sequence record 185953 | hU6-F
TAGAAAGTAATAATTTCTTGGGTAGTTTGCAGTTTTAAAATTATGTTTTAAAATGGACTATCATATGCTT
ACCGTAACTTGAAAGTATTTCGATTTCTTGGCTTTATATATCTTGTGGAAAGGACGAAACACCGACTGGT
ATTAATTGACTATGGTTTTAGAGCTAGAAATAGCAAGTTAAAATAAGGCTAGTCCGTTATCAACTTGAAA
AAGTGGCACCGAGTCGGTGCTTTTTTAAGCTTGGCGTAACTAGATCTTGAGACAAATGGCAGTATTCATC
CACAATTTTAAAAGAAAAGGGGGGATTGGGGGGTACAGTGCAGGGGAAAGAATAGTAGACATAATAGCAA
CAGACATACAAACTAAAGAATTACAAAAACAAATTACAAAAATTCAAAATTTTCGGGTTTATTACAGGGA
CAGCAGAGATCCACTTTGGCGCCGGCTCGAGGGGGCCCGGGTGCAAAGATGGATAAAGTTTTAAACAGAG
AGGAATCTTTGCAGCTAATGGACCTTCTAGGTCTTGAAAGGAGTGGGAATTGGCTCCGGTGCCCGTCAGT
GGGCAGAGCG
